>Addgene plasmid #100164 | pET26-CNTN149L | addgene full sequence | sequence record 194421 | Addgene NGS Result
TAATACGACTCACTATAGGGGAATTGTGAGCGGATAACAATTCCCCTCTAGAAATAATTTTGTTTAACTT
TAAGAAGGAGATATACATATGAAATACCTGCTGCCGACCGCTGCTGCTGGTCTGCTGCTCCTCGCTGCCC
AGCCGGCGATGGCAATGGATATCGGAATTAATTCGGATCCGAATTCGAGCTCACATCACCATCACCATCA
CCATCACCATCACCCCATGAAAATCGAAGAAGGTAAACTGGTAATCTGGATTAACGGCGATAAAGGCTAT
AACGGTCTCGCTGAAGTCGGTAAGAAATTCGAGAAAGATACCGGAATTAAAGTCACCGTTGAGCATCCGG
ATAAACTGGAAGAGAAATTCCCACAGGTTGCGGCAACTGGCGATGGCCCTGACATTATCTTCTGGGCACA
CGACCGCTTTGGTGGCTACGCTCAATCTGGCCTGTTGGCTGAAATCACCCCGGACAAAGCGTTCCAGGAC
AAGCTGTATCCGTTTACCTGGGATGCCGTACGTTACAACGGCAAGCTGATTGCTTACCCGATCGCTGTTG
AAGCGTTATCGCTGATTTATAACAAAGATCTGCTGCCGAACCCGCCAAAAACCTGGGAAGAGATCCCGGC
GCTGGATAAAGAACTGAAAGCGAAAGGTAAGAGCGCGCTGATGTTCAACCTGCAAGAACCGTACTTCACC
TGGCCGCTGATTGCTGCTGACGGGGGTTATGCGTTCAAGTATGAAAACGGCAAGTACGACATTAAAGACG
TGGGCGTGGATAACGCTGGCGCGAAAGCGGGTCTGACCTTCCTGGTTGACCTGATTAAAAACAAACACAT
GAATGCAGACACCGATTACTCCATCGCAGAAGCTGCCTTTAATAAAGGCGAAACAGCGATGACCATCAAC
GGCCCGTGGGCATGGTCCAACATCGACACCAGCAAAGTGAATTATGGTGTAACGGTACTGCCGACCTTCA
AGGGTCAACCATCCAAACCGTTCGTTGGCGTGCTGAGCGCAGGTATTAACGCCGCCAGTCCGAACAAAGA
GCTGGCAAAAGAGTTCCTCGAAAACTATCTGCTGACTGATGAAGGTCTGGAAGCGGTTAATAAAGACAAA
CCGCTGGGTGCCGTAGCGCTGAAGTCTTACGAGGAAGAGTTGGCGAAAGATCCACGTATTGCCGCCACTA
TGGAAAACGCCCAGAAAGGTGAAATCATGCCGAACATCCCGCAGATGTCCGCTTTCTGGTATGCCGTGCG
TACTGCGGTGATCAACGCCGCCAGCGGTCGTCAGACTGTCGATGAAGCCCTGAAAGACGCGCAGACTCCG
GGTAGCCTGGAAGTTCTGTTCCAGGGGCCCGCGGTACCTAGGATGGTTGTGCTGCATTCCCTGCTGGGTA
TGGCTGTGCTGATTGCTATTGCTGTCCTGCTGTCCACCGACCGTAAAGCGATTAACATCCGTACCGTTGC
GGGTGCCTTTCTGATTCAGGTCGCGCTGGGCGCACTGGTCCTGTATGTGCCGCAAGGCCGCGATATGCTG
GGTGAAGCAAGTAAAACGATTTCCAATGTGATCGCTTACGGCAACAATGGTGTTGACTTTCTGTTCGGCG
GTCTGGTCTCAGAAAAAATGTTTGAAGTGTTCGGCGGTGGCGGTTTTGTTTTCGCGCTGCGTGTCCTGCC
GATGATTGTGTTTTTCAGCTCTCTGATGGCCGTTCTGTATTACATCGGTGTCATGCAGCTGCTGATTAAA
GTGATCGGCGGTTTTCTGCAAAAAATGCTGGGCACCAGCAAAGCCGAAAGTATGAGCGCGGCGGCGTTAA
TTTTCGTTGGCCAGACCGAAGCACCGCTGGTTGTGCGCCCGTATATCCGTCGCATGACGGAAAGCGAACT
GTTTGCAGTGATGTCTGGCGGTCTGGCATCAGTGGCTGGCTCGGTTCTGGCGGGTTATGTCCAGATGGGC
GTGCCGCTGCCGTACCTGATTGCTGCGAGTTTTATGGCAGCACCGGGCGGTCTGCTGTTCGCAAAACTGC
TGGTTCCGGAAACCGAACGTACGCAGAATGATGCCGAAGTGCTGGCAGAAAACGAAGATGAAAAACCGAC
CAATGTTATCGACGCTGCGGCCAGTGGTGCTGTCACGGGTGCGCAAATTGCAATCGCTGTCGGTGCATCC
CTGCTGGCATTCGTGGCACTGATTGCAATGATCAACGGCATTATCGGCGGTGTGGGCGGTTGGTTTGGCC
ATGGTGATCTGACCCTGCAGGCCATTCTGGGTTGGCTGTTCTCACCGCTGGCATGGGTTATCGGCGTCCC
GTGGAGTGAAGCTGGCATTGCGGGTTCCCTGATCGGCCAGAAAGTCGTGATTAACGAATTTGTGGCGTAT
TCGGAATTCGTTAAATACCTGAAACCGGAAGCAGCTGTTCAACTGTCAGATACCACGAAAGCCATTATCT
CGTTTGCACTGTGCGGTTTCGCTAATCTGGGCAGCATTGCCGTGCTGGTTGGCGGTCTGTCTATCATGGC
GCCGAAACGTCGCAAAGACGTGGCCCGCCTGGGTATTAAAGCCGTTGTCGCAGGCTCACTGTCGAACCTG
ATGAGCGCTGTTATCGCGGGTCTGTTTACCGGCCTGAGCGGTGCGTCTGTGCTGGGCTAACTCGAGCACC
ACCACCACCACCACTGAGATCCGGCTGCTAACAAAGCCCGAAAGGAAGCTGAGTTGGCTGCTGCCACCGC
TGAGCAATAACTAGCATAACCCCTTGGGGCCTCTAAACGGGTCTTGAGGGGTTTTTTGCTGAAAGGAGGA
ACTATATCCGGATTGGCGAATGGG
[124 nt withheld, positions 2825-2948]
C
[91 nt withheld, positions 2950-3040]
A
[49 nt withheld, positions 3042-3090]
CCTTTGACGTTGGAGTCCACGTTCTTT
[37 nt withheld, positions 3118-3154]
ACCCTATCTCGGTCTATTCTTTTGATTTATAAGGGATTTTGCCGATTTCGGCCTATTGGTTAAAAAATGA
GCTGATTTAACAAAAATTTAACGCGAATTTTAACAAAATATTAACGCTTACAATTTAGGTGGCACTTTTC
GGGGAAATGTGCGCGGAACCCCTATTTGTTTATTTTTCTAAATACATTCAAATATGTATCCGCTCATGAA
TTAATTCTTAGAAAAACTCATCGAGCATCAAATGAAACTGCAATTTATTCATATCAGGATTATCAATACC
ATATTTTTGAAAAAGCCGTTTCTGTAATGAAGGAGAAAACTCACCGAGGCAGTTCCATAGGATGGCAAGA
TCCTGGTATCGGTCTGCGATTCCGACTCGTCCAACATCAATACAACCTATTAATTTCCCCTCGTCAAAAA
TAAGGTTATCAAGTGAGAAATCACCATGAGTGACGACTGAATCCGGTGAGAATGGCAAAAGTTTATGCAT
TTCTTTCCAGACTTGTTCAACAGGCCAGCCATTACGCTCGTCATCAAAATCACTCGCATCAACCAAACCG
TTATTCATTCGTGATTGCGCCTGAGCGAGACGAAATACGCGATCGCTGTTAAAAGGACAATTACAAACAG
GAATCGAATGCAACCGGCGCAGGAACACTGCCAGCGCATCAACAATATTTTCACCTGAATCAGGATATTC
TTCTAATACCTGGAATGCTGTTTTCCCGGGGATCGCAGTGGTGAGTAACCATGCATCATCAGGAGTACGG
ATAAAATGCTTGATGGTCGGAAGAGGCATAAATTCCGTCAGCCAGTTTAGTCTGACCATCTCATCTGTAA
CATCATTGGCAACGCTACCTTTGCCATGTTTCAGAAACAACTCTGGCGCATCGGGCTTCCCATACAATCG
ATAGATTGTCGCACCTGATTGCCCGACATTATCGCGAGCCCATTTATACCCATATAAATCAGCATCCATG
TTGGAATTTAATCGCGGCCTAGAGCAAGACGTTTCCCGTTGAATATGGCTCATAACACCCCTTGTATTAC
TGTTTATGTAAGCAGACAGTTTTATTGTTCATGACCAAAATCCCTTAACGTGAGTTTTCGTTCCACTGAG
CGTCAGACCCCGTAGAAAAGATCAAAGGATCTTCTTGAGATCCTTTTTTTCTGCGCGTAATCTGCTGCTT
GCAAACAAAAAAACCACCGCTACCAGCGGTGGTTTGTTTGCCGGATCAAGAGCTACCAACTCTTTTTCCG
AAGGTAACTGGCTTCAGCAGAGCGCAGATACCAAATACTGTCCTTCTAGTGTAGCCGTAGTTAGGCCACC
ACTTCAAGAACTCTGTAGCACCGCCTACATACCTCGCTCTGCTAATCCTGTTACCAGTGGCTGCTGCCAG
TGGCGATAAGTCGTGTCTTACCGGGTTGGACTCAAGACGATAGTTACCGGATAAGGCGCAGCGGTCGGGC
TGAACGGGGGGTTCGTGCACACAGCCCAGCTTGGAGCGAACGACCTACACCGAACTGAGATACCTACAGC
GTGAGCTATGAGAAAGCGCCACGCTTCCCGAAGGGAGAAAGGCGGACAGGTATCCGGTAAGCGGCAGGGT
CGGAACAGGAGAGCGCACGAGGGAGCTTCCAGGGGGAAACGCCTGGTATCTTTATAGTCCTGTCGGGTTT
CGCCACCTCTGACTTGAGCGTCGATTTTTGTGATGCTCGTCAGGGGGGCGGAGCCTATGGAAAAACGCCA
GCAACGCGGCCTTTTTACGGTTCCTGGCCTTTTGCTGGCCTTTTGCTCACATGTTCTTTCCTGCGTTATC
CCCTGATTCTGTGGATAACCGTATTACCGCCTTTGAGTGAGCTGATACCGCTCGCCGCAGCCGAACGACC
GAGCGCAGCGAGTCAGTGAGCGAGGAAGCGGAAGAGCGCCTGATGCGGTATTTTCTCCTTACGCATCTGT
GCGGTATTTCACACCGCAATGGTGCACTCTCAGTACAATCTGCTCTGATGCCGCATAGTTAAGCCAGTAT
ACACTCCGCTATCGCTACGTGACTGGGTCATGGCTGCGCCCCGACACCCGCCAACACCCGCTGACGCGCC
CTGACGGGCTTGTCTGCTCCCGGCATCCGCTTACAGACAAGCTGTGACCGTCTCCGGGAGCTGCATGTGT
CAGAGGTTTTCACCGTCATCACCGAAACGCGCGAGGCAGCTGCGGTAAAGCTCATCAGCGTGGTCGTGAA
GCGATTCACAGATGTCTGCCTGTTCATCCGCGTCCAGCTCGTTGAGTTTCTCCAGAAGCGTTAATGTCTG
GCTTCTGATAAAGCGGGCCATGTTAAGGGCGGTTTTTTCCTGTTTGGTCACTGATGCCTCCGTGTAAGGG
GGATTTCTGTTCATGGGGGTAATGATACCGATGAAACGAGAGAGGATGCTCACGATACGGGTTACTGATG
ATGAACATGCCCGGTTACTGGAACGTTGTGAGGGTAAACAACTGGCGGTATGGATGCGGCGGGACCAGAG
AAAAATCACTCAGGGTCAATGCCAGCGCTTCGTTAATACAGATGTAGGTGTTCCACAGGGTAGCCAGCAG
CATCCTGCGATGCAGATCCGGAACATAATGGTGCAGGGCGCTGACTTCCGCGTTTCCAGACTTTACGAAA
CACGGAAACCGAAGACCATTCATGTTGTTGCTCAGGTCGCAGACGTTTTGCAGCAGCAGTCGCTTCACGT
TCGCTCGCGTATCGGTGATTCATTCTGCTAACCAGTAAGGCAACCCCGCCAGCCTAGCCGGGTCCTCAAC
GACAGGAGCACGATCATGCGCACCCGTGGGGCCGCCATGCCGGCGATAATGGCCTGCTTCTCGCCGAAAC
GTTTGGTGGCGGGACCAGTGACGAAGGCTTGAGCGAGGGCGTGCAAGATTCCGAATACCGCAAGCGACAG
GCCGATCATCGTCGCGCTCCAGCGAAAGCGGTCCTCGCCGAAAATGACCCAGAGCGCTGCCGGCACCTGT
CCTACGAGTTGCATGATAAAGAAGACAGTCATAAGTGCGGCGACGATAGTCATGCCCCGCGCCCACCGGA
AGGAGCTGACTGGGTTGAAGGCTCTCAAGGGCATCGGTCGAGATCCCGGTGCCTAATGAGTGAGCTAACT
TACATTAATTGCGTTGCGCTCACTGCCCGCTTTCCAGTCGGGAAACCTGTCGTGCCAGCTGCATTAATGA
ATCGGCCAACGCGCGGGGAGAGGCGGTTTGCGTATTGGGCGCCAGGGTGGTTTTTCTTTTCACCAGTGAG
ACGGGCAACAGCTGATTGCCCTTCACCGCCTGGCCCTGAGAGAGTTGCAGCAAGCGGTCCACGCTGGTTT
GCCCCAGCAGGCGAAAATCCTGTTTGATGGTGGTTAACGGCGGGATATAACATGAGCTGTCTTCGGTATC
GTCGTATCCCACTACCGAGATATCCGCACCAACGCGCAGCCCGGACTCGGTAATGGCGCGCATTGCGCCC
AGCGCCATCTGATCGTTGGCAACCAGCATCGCAGTGGGAACGATGCCCTCATTCAGCATTTGCATGGTTT
GTTGAAAACCGGACATGGCACTCCAGTCGCCTTCCCGTTCCGCTATCGGCTGAATTTGATTGCGAGTGAG
ATATTTATGCCAGCCAGCCAGACGCAGACGCGCCGAGACAGAACTTAATGGGCCCGCTAACAGCGCGATT
TGCTGGTGACCCAATGCGACCAGATGCTCCACGCCCAGTCGCGTACCGTCTTCATGGGAGAAAATAATAC
TGTTGATGGGTGTCTGGTCAGAGACATCAAGAAATAACGCCGGAACATTAGTGCAGGCAGCTTCCACAGC
AATGGCATCCTGGTCATCCAGCGGATAGTTAATGATCAGCCCACTGACGCGTTGCGCGAGAAGATTGTGC
ACCGCCGCTTTACAGGCTTCGACGCCGCTTCGTTCTACCATCGACACCACCACGCTGGCACCCAGTTGAT
CGGCGCGAGATTTAATCGCCGCGACAATTTGCGACGGCGCGTGCAGGGCCAGACTGGAGGTGGCAACGCC
AATCAGCAACGACTGTTTGCCCGCCAGTTGTTGTGCCACGCGGTTGGGAATGTAATTCAGCTCCGCCATC
GCCGCTTCCACTTTTTCACGCGTTTTCGCAGAAACGTGGCTGGCCTGGTTCACCACGCGGGAAACGGTCT
GATAAGAGACACCGGCATACTCTGCGACATCGTATAACGTTACTGGTTTCACATTCACCACCCTGAATTG
ACTCTCTTCCGGGCGCTATCATGCCATACCGCGAAAGGTTTTGCGCCATTCGATGGTGTCCGGGATCTCG
ACGCTCTCCCTTATGCGACTCCTGCATTAGGAAGCAGCCCAGTAGTAGGTTGAGGCCGTTGAGCACCGCC
GCCGCAAGGAATGGTGCATGCAAGGAGATGGCGCCCAACAGTCCCCCGGCCACGGGGCCTGCCACCATAC
CCACGCCGAAACAAGCGCTCATGAGCCCGAAGTGGCGAGCCCGATCTTCCCCATCGGTGATGTCGGCGAT
ATAGGCGCCAGCAACCGCACCTGTGGCGCCGGTGATGCCGGCCACGATGCGTCCGGCGTAGAGGATCGAG
ATCTCGATCCCGCGAAAT
Features (pLannotate 1.2.2; 22 found; start..end, strand, type, name):
      1..19      +  promoter       T7 promoter: promoter for bacteriophage T7 RNA polymerase
     20..44      +  protein_bind   lac operator: The lac repressor binds to the lac operator to inhibit transcription in E. coli. This inhibition can be relieved by adding lactose or isopropyl-β-D-thiogalactopyranoside (IPTG). lac repressor encoded by lacI
     59..81      +  RBS            RBS: efficient ribosome binding site from bacteriophage T7 gene 10 (Olins and Rangwala, 1989)
     89..153     +  sig_peptide    pelB signal sequence: leader peptide for secretion; pelB (fragment)
    197..220     +  CDS            8xHis: 8xHis affinity tag
    227..1327    +  CDS            MBP: maltose binding protein from E. coli; malE (mutated); This version of the gene does not encode a signal sequence, so MBP will remain in the cytosol.
   1373..2629    +  CDS            nupX: NUPX_ECOLI - Also known as yeiJ. Experimental evidence at protein level: Swiss-Prot protein existence level 1. From Escherichia coli (strain K12).
   2657..2674    +  CDS            9xHis (fragment): 9xHis affinity tag
   2684..2733    +  CDS            SET1 (fragment): solubility-enhancement tag derived from T7 phage gene 10B
   2741..2788    +  terminator     T7 terminator: transcription terminator for bacteriophage T7 RNA polymerase
   2825..3253    +  rep_origin     f1 ori (sequence partly withheld): f1 bacteriophage origin of replication; arrow indicates direction of (+) strand synthesis
   3306..3363    +  promoter       AmpR promoter (fragment): bla
   3372..4187    -  CDS            KanR: aminoglycoside phosphotransferase; aph(3')-Ia; confers resistance to kanamycin in bacteria or G418 (Geneticin®) in eukaryotes
   4309..4897    +  rep_origin     ori: high-copy-number ColE1/pMB1/pBR322/pUC origin of replication
   5083..5222    -  misc_feature   bom: basis of mobility region from pBR322
   5324..5515    -  CDS            rop: Rop protein, which maintains plasmids at low copy number; rop
   5532..5912    +  CDS            YPB1_ECOLX: Protein predicted: Swiss-Prot protein existence level 4. From Escherichia coli.
   5984..6275    -  CDS            TcR (fragment): tetracycline efflux protein; tet; confers resistance to tetracycline
   6290..6311    -  protein_bind   CAP binding site: CAP binding activates transcription in the presence of cAMP. E. coli catabolite activator protein
   6324..7406    -  CDS            lacI: lac repressor; lacI; The lac repressor binds to the lac operator to inhibit transcription in E. coli. This inhibition can be relieved by adding lactose or isopropyl-β-D-thiogalactopyranoside (IPTG).
   7407..7484    -  promoter       lacI promoter: lacI
   7492..7771    -  CDS            TcR (fragment): tetracycline efflux protein; tet; confers resistance to tetracycline
