[The description below was written by a language model from this plasmid's Addgene catalogue record and pLannotate feature annotations shown in this document.]
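Description:
pET26-CNTN149L is a bacterial expression plasmid built on the pET26 backbone for producing a concentrative nucleoside transporter from Neisseria wadsworthii carrying an N149L point mutation. The sequenced plasmid is about 7.8 kb. It is propagated in E. coli through a ColE1/pMB1-type origin and selected with kanamycin via an aminoglycoside phosphotransferase gene. The catalogue lists it as high copy, although the backbone retains the rop gene and the bom region from pBR322, which normally moderate copy number. An f1 origin and short remnants of a tetracycline resistance gene are also annotated as backbone elements.

Expression is driven by a T7 promoter followed by a lac operator and the T7 gene 10 ribosome binding site, with a plasmid-borne lacI supplying repressor, so transcription depends on T7 RNA polymerase and is inducible with IPTG. The reading frame begins with a pelB leader fragment, followed by an 8xHis tag and E. coli maltose binding protein lacking its own signal sequence, then the roughly 1.3 kb transporter insert cloned between AvrII and XhoI. The annotation tool labels this insert as E. coli nupX, which reflects homology to a related nucleoside transporter rather than the recorded source organism. A short His-tag fragment from the vector lies downstream of the insert; the record does not say whether it is translated. A T7 terminator closes the unit.

The stated purpose is recombinant expression of the target as an N-terminal MBP-His fusion, which supports affinity purification. The associated work concerns structural visualisation of elevator-like conformational transitions in a nucleoside transporter, but the record does not state the specific role of the N149L substitution.
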