Addgene plasmid #100164: pET26-CNTN149L
Purpose: recombinant expression of target protein as an MBP-His tag fusion at the N-terminus of target protein
Depositing lab: Seok-Yong Lee. Depositing organization: Duke University. Publication: Visualizing multistep elevator-like transitions of a nucleoside transporter. Hirschi M, Johnson ZL, Lee SY. Nature. 2017 May 4;545(7652):66-70. doi: 10.1038/nature22057. Epub 2017 Apr 17. PubMed 28424521.
Backbone
  Vector backbone: pET26
  Vector type: Bacterial Expression
Growth in bacteria
  Bacterial resistance: Kanamycin, 50 μg/mL
  Growth temperature: 37°C
  Growth strain: DH5alpha
  Copy number: High Copy
Gene/Insert
  Gene/Insert name: Concentrative nucleoside transporter (alt name: EGZ45206)
  Species: Neisseria wadsworthii
  Insert size (bp): 1278
  Mutation: N149L
  Promoter: T7
  Tag / fusion protein: MBP-His (N terminal on backbone)
  Cloning method: Restriction Enzyme; 5′ cloning site AvrII (not destroyed); 3′ cloning site XhoI (not destroyed)
  Sequencing primers: 5′ CAGATGTCCGCTTTCTGGTATG; 3′ T7_reverse
Terms and licenses: Academic/Nonprofit Terms; Industry Terms: Not Available to Industry
How to cite: pET26-CNTN149L was a gift from Seok-Yong Lee (Addgene plasmid # 100164 ; http://n2t.net/addgene:100164 ; RRID:Addgene_100164)
